>Addgene plasmid #107365 | pNP1 OR input A | addgene full sequence | sequence record 209393 | Addgene NGS Result
GCTAGTGGTGCTAGCCCCGCGAAATTAATACGACTCACTATAGGGACCTATTGGACCCGTTTCCAATAGG
TGAACAAGACGATAGAACAAGCATTTGCACTTATAGACTAGCATAACCCCTTGGGGCCTCTAAACGGGTC
TTGAGGGGTTTTTTGCTGAAAGGAGGAACTATATCCGGAAGCTTGGCACTGGCCGACCGGGGTCGAGCAC
TGACTCGCTGCGCTCGGTCGTTCGGCTGCGGCGAGCGGTATCAGCTCACTCAAAGGCGGTAATACGGTTA
TCCACAGAATCAGGGGATAACGCAGGAAAGAACATGTGAGCAAAAGGCCAGCAAAAGGCCAGGAACCGTA
AAAAGGCCGCGTTGCTGGCGTTTTTCCATAGGCTCCGCCCCCCTGACGAGCATCACAAAAATCGACGCTC
AAGTCAGAGGTGGCGAAACCCGACAGGACTATAAAGATACCAGGCGTTTCCCCCTGGAAGCTCCCTCGTG
CGCTCTCCTGTTCCGACCCTGCCGCTTACCGGATACCTGTCCGCCTTTCTCCCTTCGGGAAGCGTGGCGC
TTTCTCATAGCTCACGCTGTAGGTATCTCAGTTCGGTGTAGGTCGTTCGCTCCAAGCTGGGCTGTGTGCA
CGAACCCCCCGTTCAGCCCGACCGCTGCGCCTTATCCGGTAACTATCGTCTTGAGTCCAACCCGCTAAGA
CACGACTTATCGCCACTGGCAGCAGCCACTGGTAACAGGATTAGCAGAGCGAGGTATGTAGGCGGTGCTA
CAGAGTTCTTGAAGTGGTGGCCTAACTACGGCTACACTAGAAGAACAGTATTTGGTATCTGCGCTCTGCT
GAAGCCAGTTACCTTCGGAAAAAGAGTTGGTAGCTCTTGATCCGGCAAACAAACCACCGCTGGTAGCGGT
GGTTTTTTTGTTTGCAAGCAGCAGATTACGCGCAGAAAAAAAGGATCTCAAGAAGATCCTTTGATCTTTT
CTACGGGGTCTGACGCTCAGTGGAACGAAAACTCACAGATCCGGGATTTTGGTCATGAGATTATCAAAAA
GGATCTTCACCTAGATCCTTTTAAATTAAAAATGAAGTTTTAAATCAATCTAAAGTATATATGAGTAAAC
TTGGTCTGACAGTTACCAATGCTTAATCAGTGAGGCACCTATCTCAGCGATCTGTCTATTTCGTTCATCC
ATAGTTGCCTGACTCCCCGTCGTGTAGATAACTACGATACGGGAGGGCTTACCATCTGGCCCCAGTGCTG
CAATGATACCGCGAGACCCACGCTCACCGGCTCCAGATTTATCAGCAATAAACCAGCCAGCCGGAAGGGC
CGAGCGCAGAAGTGGTCCTGCAACTTTATCCGCCTCCATCCAGTCTATTAATTGTTGCCGGGAAGCTAGA
GTAAGTAGTTCGCCAGTTAATAGTTTGCGCAACGTTGTTGCCATTGCTACAGGCATCGTGGTGTCACGCT
CGTCGTTTGGTATGGCTTCATTCAGCTCCGGTTCCCAACGATCAAGGCGAGTTACATGATCCCCCATGTT
GTGCAAAAAAGCGGTTAGCTCCTTCGGTCCTCCGATCGTTGTCAGAAGTAAGTTGGCCGCAGTGTTATCA
CTCATGGTTATGGCAGCACTGCATAATTCTCTTACTGTCATGCCATCCGTAAGATGCTTTTCTGTGACTG
GTGAGTACTCAACCAAGTCATTCTGAGAATAGTGTATGCGGCGACCGAGTTGCTCTTGCCCGGCGTCAAT
ACGGGATAATACCGCGCCACATAGCAGAACTTTAAAAGTGCTCATCATTGGAAAACGTTCTTCGGGGCGA
AAACTCTCAAGGATCTTACCGCTGTTGAGATCCAGTTCGATGTAACCCACTCGTGCACCCAACTGATCTT
CAGCATCTTTTACTTTCACCAGCGTTTCTGGGTGAGCAAAAACAGGAAGGCAAAATGCCGCAAAAAAGGG
AATAAGGGCGACACGGAAATGTTGAATACTCATACTCTTCCTTTTTCAATATTATTGAAGCATTTATCAG
GGTTATTGTCTCATGAGCGGATACATATTTGAATGTATTTAGAAAAATAAACAAATAGGGGTTCCGCGCA
CATTTCCCCGAAAAGT
Features (pLannotate 1.2.2; 5 found; start..end, strand, type, name):
     26..44      +  promoter       T7 promoter: promoter for bacteriophage T7 RNA polymerase
    108..155     +  terminator     T7 terminator: transcription terminator for bacteriophage T7 RNA polymerase
    373..961     -  rep_origin     ori: high-copy-number ColE1/pMB1/pBR322/pUC origin of replication
   1133..1993    -  CDS            AmpR: β-lactamase; bla; confers resistance to ampicillin, carbenicillin, and related antibiotics
   1994..2098    -  promoter       AmpR promoter: bla
