[The description below was written by a language model from this plasmid's Addgene catalogue record and pLannotate feature annotations shown in this document.]
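Description:
pNP1 OR input A is a small (about 2.1 kb) high-copy bacterial expression plasmid built on the pNP1 backbone, a minimal cloning vector. It is propagated in E. coli through a ColE1/pUC-type origin of replication and selected with ampicillin via a β-lactamase (AmpR) gene driven by its native bla promoter. Apart from these maintenance elements, the annotated sequence contains only a compact T7 transcription unit, so the plasmid is essentially a template for producing one short RNA.

The payload is a 63 bp insert, introduced by Gibson cloning, that sits between a bacteriophage T7 promoter and a T7 terminator. No coding sequence, ribosome binding site or tag is annotated in this region, consistent with the insert being transcribed by T7 RNA polymerase into a short non-coding RNA rather than translated. The record identifies it as "input A" for a companion construct, the pNP1 OR gate sfGFP plasmid, and notes that part of the plasmid derives from earlier work on ribocomputing devices, in which RNA-based logic gates control translation of a reporter in response to trigger RNAs. On that basis, the transcript presumably acts as one of the alternative trigger RNAs that can switch on sfGFP output from the OR gate, although the record does not describe the mechanism or the sequence design in detail. The plasmid was deposited as part of a modular synthetic biology education kit, where it would be combined with the gate plasmid, and with or without the other input, to demonstrate OR logic through a fluorescent readout.
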