Addgene plasmid #107365: pNP1 OR input A
Purpose: Input A for pNP1 OR gate sfGFP
Depositing lab: James Collins. Depositing organization: Massachusetts Institute of Technology. Publication: BioBits Explorer: A modular synthetic biology education kit. Huang A, Nguyen PQ, Stark JC, Takahashi MK, Donghia N, Ferrante T, Dy AJ, Hsu KJ, Dubner RS, Pardee K, Jewett MC, Collins JJ. Sci Adv. 2018 Aug 1;4(8):eaat5105. doi: 10.1126/sciadv.aat5105. eCollection 2018 Aug. PubMed 30083608.
Backbone
  Vector backbone: pNP1
  Backbone manufacturer: New England Biolabs (cloning vector)
  Backbone size w/o insert (bp): 2053
  Total vector size (bp): 2116
  Vector type: Bacterial Expression
Growth in bacteria
  Bacterial resistance: Ampicillin, 100 μg/mL
  Growth temperature: 37°C
  Growth strain: DH5alpha
  Copy number: High Copy
Gene/Insert
  Gene/Insert name: OR gate input A
  Insert size (bp): 63
  Promoter: T7
  Cloning method: Gibson Cloning
  Sequencing primers: 5′ CCCGCGAAATTAATACGACTCACTATAGG; 3′ AGTGCCAAGCTTCCGGATATAGTTC
Resource information
  A portion of this plasmid was derived from a plasmid made by: Green, A.A., Kim, J., Ma, D., Silver, P.A., Collins, J.J., and Yin, P. (2017). Complex cellular logic computation using ribocomputing devices. Nature 548, 117–121.
Terms and licenses: Academic/Nonprofit Terms; Industry Terms: Not Available to Industry
How to cite: pNP1 OR input A was a gift from James Collins (Addgene plasmid # 107365 ; http://n2t.net/addgene:107365 ; RRID:Addgene_107365)
